>Addgene plasmid #106360 | pNP154 | depositor full sequence | sequence record 201378 | Full Sequence
CTGTCGGATTATGGGCTCTTCTTTTATCCTCTACTTTCTTTCTAGAAAATGCAAATGTTGAGTCAGAAAT
TGCTGAATGGAGTACAACTGCAATGGGTTTAGCTTATGTTTCTGGAACAATTACTGGTGGAATTGTGATT
GAAAAGTAAGGTTATATTTCATTTCAATAAATGTTACCACAGTATAACAAAAACAAGTTACATTGTTCAG
AGTATGTCTGAATGTATTATTATTATTGTATTTGTGCATCAGTACTGTAGTTGTACTGAAGAAGGGTTTA
AAATAATCTCAACGTTTTTAAGACGAGTTAGTGAGAATACGGTCGCAGTTAGGATGTTTGGACATAGTTT
TATTAGATAATCGTGAACTAACTCACTATAAAAACCCGCTAACTCATTGAATAAGATAGTTTTAAACGTT
CAAAATTTGAAGACAAAATTGTATGAATAAGTTTACAGAGTTGGTCGACGCAAGCTTCTCCTTCTCTTCA
CATTTCTCAATAATTTAGCTCTAATTGCATTCGTATTCTTCGCAAAAATACGTATTCTGATTGACCCGAT
GAAATACGGATGCCTAGTTGCATTGATCATCTACGGTTATACTTATGGGTGAGGTTTTTCAAATATATTT
TGATTTAATCGAATAATGAAATTTCAGAACTGGAGTTGGTCCAATTTCGTGGTTTATATCCTCTGAACTG
GTACCTCAAAAACATCGTAGTATTGCTCAATCTGTGGCATATTCAATGAATACTGTAATGGTGGTTATCA
GTACATTTACAGTATTACCTCTATATTCCGTTATTGGTAGTTATGCTTTCCTTATTCTATATTCAATTCC
TTCATTTATAAGTATGCTTATATTATTTCGCTACTTACCGGAAACCAAAGGACGAGAGATTCATGATATT
GTGAATGAACTTAAAAAAAAATGAAAACCTTTGAAAACGTTCATACGGCCGAAATTTTACTTGATCGAGC
CAATTGAACTTTTGTTAAGACTTACAGAAAAGTGAGAGATTTTGTTACAAAAAAGTGAGAAAAAAGCGAA
AATGAACAGGAAAAAGAAGAAAAATACACCCGAAGTATCATATAAAAATTAAAAAGATTGTTTGACCTGG
CGGAACTTTTTTGCAAAAACTCTGAATATCCATGGCACATGCTTCGTGCAAAACAGGATCCAAATGAATA
TCAACAAGAGATTCTTGAAGACGACGAGCCACTTGCTCAGAGCATTGCTTATCTCGAATGAGACCCTTGT
TAAAATCATTTTTCAAACATTATATGACATTGTCGAAATGTCCTCCTGATTCCATGATGGTAGCAAACTC
ACTTCGTATAACTTCGTATAGTATACCTTATACGAAGTTATCTGCCCTCGATTGTCTATCTTCCATTCTC
ACCAAGTTTCAACAACTTTATTCAGTCATTCTTCTCTGGTTCATTTCCCAACCAATCTTCCCGAATAAAG
CCCATCTGTCCTTTCGGCCACATTCCTCACCTACATCCGTACTCCTTATCTCCCGTTCTTATCCAGTCTT
TTATCGTCTCTGCGTCTCGCACACTGTCTCGTCGGTAATGTAAAAAAAAAACAAAAAAAACTTGAAAACT
TGCGGAAAGATTTCCTAATAAAAGGAGACGAATCCGGTAGGAAATCGACAAGTCTCTGCTTCTCGAAGAC
TAGGTGAGTTACATTTCTTTGGCCGAATTATTTTGAAATCCTAAATTTGATAATTTCAGAGATGTCTGTA
AAACTTGCGTGTTATGTGACGGCTTCGGTCACTGTCGCCACTCTTATGGTATGCTTCATGACCATGTCAA
CCATCTACTCGGAGGTTGATGGATTCAGAGAGAAGCTTGATACCGAGATGAATGTGTTCAGAGTGAGTTA
AATTATATTTTGAATTTTAAATAATTTTTAATTTTCTAGCAATCTACCAATGGATTGTGGAAGGACATAG
TTGTCATCGGAAGATCTAGCAAGCGTGTCCGTTGTCAATATGAAGAGACCAACGCTACCCCAACTCCACA
TGCTGATGGATCCCCATCTGCTCCACCAGGTCAACCACCAGCAGTTCCACCAGTCTTCAACCAGCCAAAG
ACTCCAAATGGAGCCAATGGAAATGGACCAACCTGCAACTGCAATGCTGATAACAAGTGCCCAGCTGGAC
CATCCGGACCAAAGGGAGTTCCAGGAGTTCCAGGACTCGACGGAGTTCCAGGACTTGACGGTGTTCCAGG
AGTTGGAGCTGATGATATCGCTCCACAACGCGAGTCTGTCGGATGCTTCACTTGCCCACAAGGACCAGTT
GGACCACCAGGAGCTCTTGGAAGACCAGGACCACGTGGACTTCCAGGACCAAGAGGACAAAATGGAAACC
CAGGAAGAGATGGACAACCAGGACATCCAGGAGAGCAAGGATCATCCGGTCAAATCGGAAAGATCGGAGA
GCCAGGACCACCAGGAGAGAAGGGACGCGACGCCGAGCATCCAATCGGAAGACCAGGACCAAAGGGACCA
AGAGGAGATCAAGGACCAACAGGACCAGCTGGACAGAACGGTCTTCACGGACCACCAGGAGAGCCAGGAA
CCGTTGGACCAGAAGGACCATCTGGAAAGCAAGGACGTCAAGGACCAGACGGAACCCAGGGAGAGACTGG
ACCAGACGGAAGACCAGGAAAGGATGCCGAGTACTGCCAGTGCCCAGACAAGTCTCCACCATCAGAGGCT
GTCAACGCCAACCGTGGATACAGAAATATCTAAATTGTTGGTGTTTTCTAATAAAATATTTGAGATTCAG
TGAGACTTTTTTCTTGGCGGCACAATAAAGTTTCCTCTTTTTGTTGGGTCACTCAACGAACACAATACAA
ATATTTGAGCGCTCGCATTTTTCTCAACCTTTCGGGTTTAAAGCACTTCAAAATGGAATTGAAGAGAGAT
TGTGAAAGTACATCAGACAGAATCACATTTTGATAGCATTCACTTCACTCAGATGCAAACTTTTCAGTGA
CTATAAAAAGTCATAAAATAATAACATTAAAAAAGCAAATAAATTAGCGAGAGAATTTTTTGACAAAAAG
AAAGAAGAGTGATAGAGAAGAAGGGAATGCTTGAAAGGATTTTGCATTTATCTTAATCACCGTCTTCGAG
AAGACGAACCATGGCGCCAGTTTCAGAATCCAAGTTTCTAATATAGTTCATCACAATGTTGACGTTGGTC
CAACCTCCGGCTTGCATAATCTCTGGGATGGAAACTCCAGCGCGAGCCATGTCACGGGCAGCTCCGACAC
GGGCGGAATGTCCAGACCAAGCCAAGTAACGTTGTCCGGAATCATCCTTGGCTCCGTAGATGAGACGGTG
GGTAGCTTCGAAGATTCCTGAAAATTTATTTTCAGCTTATTCTTAGCTAATATGTTGTTTAAACTTACCT
TCAAGAGCTCGAGTCGAGAGTTGTGATGTTGCACTCGGGGCAGCAACTCCGTTCTTGCGAACACGACAGA
ACAGGTAGTTGTTTGGATCATCGGCGACTCCGGAAACCGAAATCCAGCGCTCAACGAGCTTGGTAACTCC
AAGGGAGAGCGCTTTTTCGACTCCGGCAGTCGAGACCAGCGTTTTTGTACGTCCGATGTGGATGAGCATT
CTTCCTCCGTCTGTGCGACTAATATCCTTGACGCGAATGCGGGCAATTTCGGCGATACGGAGAAGTGTGT
TGTAAGCAATTCCGAGGAAGGCGAGGTTTCGGATGTCCTGGCAACGATCGGAATTTTCCATAAGAGAACG
GACCTGATCGAAGTCGGTTCTGAAAATTTCGTCAAGTCTTAGGATTGAATACATTAATATTTAAACTTAC
CTTTCGAAGGCGAGGGCTTGCTTGGCTCTCTCTCCAGCATCAACATTTTCCTTGCGGATACGTCTCATTA
CGAGAGATACGGCATTAGAATCTGATGGGCGTGGAAGTCCAGATCGGCGATGGAGCATATTGAGCTGTCC
GAGATGTTGTTGGATCGTCTTCACCGCCAATCCACGAGCTTGGAGGTAGAGCAAGTAGTCACGAACGTCT
TCTGGCTCGGCTGGGAACCACTTGCGGTTGTTAAGCTTGCACCAGGCAGCCCAAGAACGGCACACTGAGA
GAAGCATCTTCCAGGTGTGCTCGGAGAAGGCTTGTCTGTCACGGAACATATCCATGAGGTTCTTGCGAAC
TTCATCACTTGTCGCGTCAACTGGAAGTGCTGGAAGATTTTGATGAACAGTGAGAAGATTTGACATATTT
TCGAAGTTTTTTAGATGCACTAGAACAAAGCGTGTTGGCTTCCTCTGAGCCCGCTTTCCTTATATACCCG
CATTCTGCAGCCTTACAGAATGTTCTAGAAGGTCCTAGATGCATTCGTTTGAAAATACTCCCGGTGGGTG
CAAAGAGACGCAGACGGAAAATGTATCTGGGTCTCTTTATTGTGTACACTACTTTTCCATGTACCGAATG
TGAGTCGCCCTCCTTTTGCAACAAGCAGCTCGAATGTTCTAGAAAAAGGTGGAAAATAGTATAAATACCG
TTGAAAATAAATACCGAACAACATTTGCTCTAATTGTGAAATTAGAAATCTTCAAACTATAATCATGTCA
CTTTACCACTATTTCCGTCCAGCTCAACGTTCCGTTTTTGGTGATCATTTTTGCTTTCGTCGTAAATCTA
CACACGCGTCTCTTCCGTGCGAGAGTCCAAGCCAGCAGCCAAATTCGTTGACTGAGTATTCAACGTTTAT
ACGTTGTCGGCAACGAGAAATAGGAAAATGCATCGGGAAATGTTCTTTTTTCGATTTTTTCCAAGGTTTT
GACAAATTTTACCACGAATTTTGCTATGTTTTCAATTAAAAAATATGTTATTCAACTGTTTCTATGAGGA
AAATAAGGCTTTGCATGTAATTTTCTTATTCAGCATAATTTTTAATTAATTTGAATTTTCTGTCCTAACG
TTTATTTTGTTTTCTTGGTTATGACTGATCTGAAATTAATTTTTGAATTTTAAGGTAATATGTCAGGCGG
TGCCGCAAGTTTGTACAAAAAAGCAGGCTCCATGAAAAAGCCTGAACTCACCGCGACGTCTGTCGAGAAG
TTTCTGATCGAAAAGTTCGACAGCGTCTCCGACCTGATGCAGCTCTCGGAGGGCGAAGAATCTCGTGCTT
TCAGCTTCGATGTAGGAGGGCGTGGATATGTCCTGCGGGTAAATAGCTGCGCCGATGGTTTCTACAAAGA
TCGTTATGTTTATCGGCACTTTGCATCGGCCGCGCTCCCGATTCCGGAAGTGCTTGACATTGGGGAATTC
AGCGAGAGCCTGACCTATTGCATCTCCCGCCGTGCACAGGGTGTCACGTTGCAAGACCTGCCTGAAACCG
AACTGCCCGCTGTTCTGCAGCCGGTCGCGGAGGCCATGGATGCGATCGCTGCGGCCGATCTTAGCCAGAC
GAGCGGGTTCGGCCCATTCGGACCGCAAGGAATCGGTCAATACACTACATGGCGTGATTTCATATGCGCG
ATTGCTGATCCCCATGTGTATCACTGGCAAACTGTGATGGACGACACCGTCAGTGCGTCCGTCGCGCAGG
CTCTCGATGAGCTGATGCTTTGGGCCGAGGACTGCCCCGAAGTCCGGCACCTCGTGCACGCGGATTTCGG
CTCCAACAATGTCCTGACGGACAATGGCCGCATAACAGCGGTCATTGACTGGAGCGAGGCGATGTTCGGG
GATTCCCAATACGAGGTCGCCAACATCTTCTTCTGGAGGCCGTGGTTGGCTTGTATGGAGCAGCAGACGC
GCTACTTCGAGCGGAGGCATCCGGAGCTTGCAGGATCGCCGCGGCTCCGGGCGTATATGCTCCGCATTGG
TCTTGACCAACTCTATCAGAGCTTGGTTGACGGCAATTTCGATGATGCAGCTTGGGCGCAGGGTCGATGC
GACGCAATCGTCCGATCCGGAGCCGGGACTGTCGGGCGTACACAAATCGCCCGCAGAAGCGCGGCCGTCT
GGACCGATGGCTGTGTAGAAGTACTCGCCGATAGTGGAAACCGACGCCCCAGCACTCGTCCGAGGGCAAA
GGAATAGACCCAGCTTTCTTGTACAAAGTGGGTCCAATTACTCTTCAACATCCCTACATGCTCTTTCTCC
CTGTGCTCCCACCCCCTATTTTTGTTATTATCAAAAAACTTCTCTTAATTTCTTTGTTTTTTAGCTTCTT
TTAAGTCACCTCTAACAATGAAATTGTGTAGATTCAAAAATAGAATTAATTCGTAATAAAAAGTCGAAAA
AAATTGTGCTCCCTCCCCCCATTAATAATAATTCTATCCCAAAATCTACACAATGTTCTGTGTACACTTC
TTATGTTTTTTACTTCTGATAAATTTTTTTGAAACATCATAGAAAAAACCGCACACAAAATACCTTATCA
TATGTTACGTTTCAGTTTATGACCGCAATTTTTAATAACTTCGTATAGTATACCTTATACGAAGTTATAC
TAGTATATATTTTTATGTTTTCTTTTAAACCTTCCTCCATATTTCTGAATTGAATGTTGTTGCATATTGT
GTGTCCTTATTTCATTTCCATCATCCTTTTGTGTGTTTCCCCCTTCCACCAATTCCCCCCACGTCCTAAT
GAAATGAAAGCGAGAAGATAAATAAACTTGCACATTGTGTTCAGATGAGAGGAGCGGAATACGAATTGGG
AGACGGAAAGAGAAAAAAAAATGTTTAGATTTGGATTGAATTAATTTTTTAGAAAGCAAGAAAAAAAACA
CAAAGAGAATAAATAAATAATAGGAAAAAAAACAAATATTCAGTATTTAAAATTTGAAAATTCAACGACG
TTGGCGTCGATCATCCTGTAAAACGACGGCCAGTGCGGCCGCTACCCGAAGTATGTCAAAAAGAGGTATG
CTATGAAGCAGCGTATTACAGTGACAGTTGACAGCGACAGCTATCAGTTGCTCAAGGCATATATGATGTC
AATATCTCCGGTTCGGTAAGCACAACCATGCAGAATGAAGCCCGTCGTCTGCGTGCCGAACGCTGGAAAG
CGGAAAATCAGGAAGGGATGGCTGAGGTCGCCCGGTTTATTGAAATGAACGGCTCTTTTGCCGACGAGAA
CAGGGGCTGGTGAAATGCAGTTTAAGGTTTACACCTATAAAAGAGAGAGCCGTTATCGTCTGTTTGTGGA
TGTACAGAGTGATATTATTGACACGCCCGGGCGACGGATGGTGATCCCCCTGGCCAGTGCACGTCTGCTG
TCAGATAAAGTCCCCCGTGAACTTTACCCGGTGGTGCATATCGGGGATGAAAGCTGGCGCATGATGACCA
CCGATATGGCCAGTGTGCCGGTCTCCGTTATCGGGGAAGAAGTGGCTGATCTCAGCCACCGCGAAAATGA
CATCAAAAACGCCATTAACCTGATGTTCTGGGGAATATAAATGTCAGGCTCCCTTATACACAGCCAGTCT
GCAGGTCGAATCGATGGTCTCCGAGCTCATTAAAGAAAACATGCATATGAAGCTCTACATGGAGGGAACC
GTCAACAACCACCACTTCAAGTGCACCTCCGAGGGAGAGGGAAAGCCATACGAGGGAACCCAAACCATGC
GTATCAAGGCCGTCGAGGGAGGACCACTCCCATTCGCCTTCGACATCCTCGCCACCTCCTTCATGTACGG
ATCCAAGGTAAGTTTAAACATATATATACTAACTAACCCTGATTATTTAAATTTTCAGACCTTCATCAAC
CACACCCAAGGAATCCCAGACTTCTTCAAGCAATCCTTCCCAGAGGGATTCACCTGGGAGCGTGTCACCA
CCTACGAGGACGGAGGAGTCCTCACCGCCACCCAAGACACCTCCCTCCAAGACGGATGCCTCATCTACAA
CGTCAAGGTAAGTTTAAACAGTTCGGTACTAACTAACCATACATATTTAAATTTTCAGATCCGTGGAGTC
AACTTCCCATCCAACGGACCAGTCATGCAAAAGAAGACCCTCGGATGGGAGGCCTCCACCGAGACCCTCT
ACCCAGCCGACGGAGGACTTGAGGGACGTGCCGACATGGCCCTCAAGCTCGTCGGAGGAGGACACCTCAT
CTGCAACCTCAAGGTAAGTTTAAACATGATTTTACTAACTAACTAATCTGATTTAAATTTTCAGACCACC
TACCGTTCCAAGAAGCCAGCCAAGAACCTCAAGATGCCAGGAGTCTACTACGTCGACCGTCGTCTTGAGC
GTATCAAGGAGGCCGACAAGGAGACCTACGTCGAGCAACACGAGGTCGCCGTCGCCCGTTACTGCGACCT
CCCATCCAAGCTCGGACACCGTGGTGGAGGAGGATCTGGAGGAGGAGGATCCATGGTTTCCGAGTTGATC
AAGGAGAATATGCACATGAAACTCTACATGGAAGGAACCGTCAACAATCATCATTTCAAATGTACTTCAG
AAGGAGAAGGAAAACCATACGAGGGAACTCAGACCATGAGAATCAAGGCTGTTGAGGGAGGTAAGTTTAA
AAAATACGTGTTCATAACTTGATACGAATATAAATTTTCAGGACCACTTCCATTCGCGTTCGACATTCTT
GCCACTTCGTTCATGTATGGAAGCAAGACTTTCATTAATCACACACAAGGGATCCCGGATTTCTTCAAGC
AATCTTTCCCAGAAGGATTCACATGGGAGAGAGTTACCACTTACGAGGATGGAGGAGTTCTTACCGCCAC
CCAAGACACATCCCTCCAAGGTAAGTTTAAAAGATTATAGCAATGTTCGTCTAAATATAATAAATTTTCA
GATGGATGTCTGATCTACAACGTCAAGATCAGAGGAGTCAATTTCCCATCAAATGGACCAGTTATGCAGA
AGAAGACTTTGGGCTGGGAGGCTTCCACCGAGACCCTTTACCCAGCAGATGGAGGTCTCGAGGGCCGCGC
TGATATGGCTCTCAAACTCGTCGGAGGAGGACACTTGATCTGCAATTTAAAAACCACCTACCGGTCGAAG
GTAAGTTTAAAATCAATTTTTAATAGCTTATATAATAATACAAATTTTCAGAAGCCAGCCAAGAATCTCA
AAATGCCAGGAGTTTACTATGTTGACCGTCGTCTTGAGCGCATTAAAGAGGCCGATAAGGAAACGTACGT
TGAACAACATGAAGTTGCCGTTGCTCGATATTGTGATCTCCCATCCAAGCTCGGACACCGTGCCGCGGCC
GCTACCCGAAGTATGTCAAAAAGAGGTATGCTATGAAGCAGCGTATTACAGTGACAGTTGACAGCGACAG
CTATCAGTTGCTCAAGGCATATATGATGTCAATATCTCCGGTTCGGTAAGCACAACCATGCAGAATGAAG
CCCGTCGTCTGCGTGCCGAACGCTGGAAAGCGGAAAATCAGGAAGGGATGGCTGAGGTCGCCCGGTTTAT
TGAAATGAACGGCTCTTTTGCCGACGAGAACAGGGGCTGGTGAAATGCAGTTTAAGGTTTACACCTATAA
AAGAGAGAGCCGTTATCGTCTGTTTGTGGATGTACAGAGTGATATTATTGACACGCCCGGGCGACGGATG
GTGATCCCCCTGGCCAGTGCACGTCTGCTGTCAGATAAAGTCCCCCGTGAACTTTACCCGGTGGTGCATA
TCGGGGATGAAAGCTGGCGCATGATGACCACCGATATGGCCAGTGTGCCGGTCTCCGTTATCGGGGAAGA
AGTGGCTGATCTCAGCCACCGCGAAAATGACATCAAAAACGCCATTAACCTGATGTTCTGGGGAATATAA
ATGTCAGGCTCCCTTATACACAGCCAGTCTGCAGGTCGAATCGATGCGCGATGCCGTATCACAACTGAGA
AAAAAGACAAAACTTATTGAACAGTGTTCCTTTCAAAAAATTATTTTGTAAAAAATCGAGTTTTTCTCCA
AAATAACGCACGCAATCAAAAACAAGAAAACTAACGTGTTCTCCTGGGCGTGGAACTCCTTATCAAGATT
ACCATTATTGTCTGTCAGAATTGATATTTCAATTATTTCATATCTAGACAAACCCGGGTGTCTTGCATTT
ATTAGTACTGTGAGTTTACATACAAACGAGGCTTACTCAGATAACATAGAGTCACCTCTAATTAGCAAAA
ACCCATTTCTAATTAGCTATTTCGACCAGTTCTAAAGTCACCGTAATTAGAAATGGTTTTTGTAGCTTTT
CTAATTAGAAATGACCCCGAGATAAGTGAAATATGGCATTTTCTGGGTTTTCTAGTAAGAAATGATCCCG
CACGTAGTGATTCCGCGTTACAAGCCAAATTCAAATTAAAAAAGTATATTACACAATTCAAGTTACATTA
TTTTCAGGAAACAATGGCGAAGAGCAAAGCAGAGATTCAAAAGGAGGAAAGAGACAACAGATATGAACGA
AGACTTCTTGAAAAGAGAAAGAGACATGAGGTGAGTAACCATGATAATAAATAATCAAGTAAGGGCTATA
GATTTATAAATTCTGGAGTTAACAGTTTCGAAAAAAAGTAGTTTTCATATGTGCGAAGGAATATCAAAAA
TAGGGGAATAGCCTAAACGAGTGAGAAAATTAAATGTTTGTTATTTTTTCAAAAATGTCTGCAGGGCCGT
TATCCTTTCAAATGCACTCTATCAAACATAGATCATATCCATCATATCTTATCCAGAATTTATATCATAT
CCAAGATTGAGAGCGTTTCAAGGAAAATCTCAAACAACCATACAATTTTGTAGATCGACAACAAGGCCTC
CACTTCTTCCACGTGACGTCGTGACTGGGAAAACCCTGGCGTTACCCAACTTAATCGCCTTGCAGCACAT
CCCCCTTTCGCCAGCTGGCGTAATAGCGAAGAGGCCCGCACCGATCGCCCTTCCCAACAGTTGCGCAGCC
TGAATGGCGAATGGCGCCTGATGCGGTATTTTCTCCTTACGCATCTGTGCGGTATTTCACACCGCATATG
GTGCACTCTCAGTACAATCTGCTCTGATGCCGCATAGTTAAGCCAGCCCCGACACCCGCCAACACCCGCT
GACGCGCCCTGACGGGCTTGTCTGCTCCCGGCATCCGCTTACAGACAAGCTGTGACCGTCTCCGGGAGCT
GCATGTGTCAGAGGTTTTCACCGTCATCACCGAAACGCGCGAGACGAAAGGGCCTCGTGATACGCCTATT
TTTATAGGTTAATGTCATGATAATAATGGTTTCTTAGACGTCAGGTGGCACTTTTCGGGGAAATGTGCGC
GGAACCCCTATTTGTTTATTTTTCTAAATACATTCAAATATGTATCCGCTCATGAGACAATAACCCTGAT
AAATGCTTCAATAATATTGAAAAAGGAAGAGTATGAGTATTCAACATTTCCGTGTCGCCCTTATTCCCTT
TTTTGCGGCATTTTGCCTTCCTGTTTTTGCTCACCCAGAAACGCTGGTGAAAGTAAAAGATGCTGAAGAT
CAGTTGGGTGCACGAGTGGGTTACATCGAACTGGATCTCAACAGCGGTAAGATCCTTGAGAGTTTTCGCC
CCGAAGAACGTTTTCCAATGATGAGCACTTTTAAAGTTCTGCTATGTGGCGCGGTATTATCCCGTATTGA
CGCCGGGCAAGAGCAACTCGGTCGCCGCATACACTATTCTCAGAATGACTTGGTTGAGTACTCACCAGTC
ACAGAAAAGCATCTTACGGATGGCATGACAGTAAGAGAATTATGCAGTGCTGCCATAACCATGAGTGATA
ACACTGCGGCCAACTTACTTCTGACAACGATCGGAGGACCGAAGGAGCTAACCGCTTTTTTGCACAACAT
GGGGGATCATGTAACTCGCCTTGATCGTTGGGAACCGGAGCTGAATGAAGCCATACCAAACGACGAGCGT
GACACCACGATGCCTGTAGCAATGGCAACAACGTTGCGCAAACTATTAACTGGCGAACTACTTACTCTAG
CTTCCCGGCAACAATTAATAGACTGGATGGAGGCGGATAAAGTTGCAGGACCACTTCTGCGCTCGGCCCT
TCCGGCTGGCTGGTTTATTGCTGATAAATCTGGAGCCGGTGAGCGTGGGTCTCGCGGTATCATTGCAGCA
CTGGGGCCAGATGGTAAGCCCTCCCGTATCGTAGTTATCTACACGACGGGGAGTCAGGCAACTATGGATG
AACGAAATAGACAGATCGCTGAGATAGGTGCCTCACTGATTAAGCATTGGTAACTGTCAGACCAAGTTTA
CTCATATATACTTTAGATTGATTTAAAACTTCATTTTTAATTTAAAAGGATCTAGGTGAAGATCCTTTTT
GATAATCTCATGACCAAAATCCCTTAACGTGAGTTTTCGTTCCACTGAGCGTCAGACCCCGTAGAAAAGA
TCAAAGGATCTTCTTGAGATCCTTTTTTTCTGCGCGTAATCTGCTGCTTGCAAACAAAAAAACCACCGCT
ACCAGCGGTGGTTTGTTTGCCGGATCAAGAGCTACCAACTCTTTTTCCGAAGGTAACTGGCTTCAGCAGA
GCGCAGATACCAAATACTGTCCTTCTAGTGTAGCCGTAGTTAGGCCACCACTTCAAGAACTCTGTAGCAC
CGCCTACATACCTCGCTCTGCTAATCCTGTTACCAGTGGCTGCTGCCAGTGGCGATAAGTCGTGTCTTAC
CGGGTTGGACTCAAGACGATAGTTACCGGATAAGGCGCAGCGGTCGGGCTGAACGGGGGGTTCGTGCACA
CAGCCCAGCTTGGAGCGAACGACCTACACCGAACTGAGATACCTACAGCGTGAGCTATGAGAAAGCGCCA
CGCTTCCCGAAGGGAGAAAGGCGGACAGGTATCCGGTAAGCGGCAGGGTCGGAACAGGAGAGCGCACGAG
GGAGCTTCCAGGGGGAAACGCCTGGTATCTTTATAGTCCTGTCGGGTTTCGCCACCTCTGACTTGAGCGT
CGATTTTTGTGATGCTCGTCAGGGGGGCGGAGCCTATGGAAAAACGCCAGCAACGCGGCCTTTTTACGGT
TCCTGGTCTTTTGCTGGCCTTTTGCTCACATGTTCTTTCCTGCGTTATCCCCTGATTCTGTGGATAACCG
TATTACCGCCTTTGAGTGAGCTGATACCAGCGGATAACAATTTCACAGGGCC
Features (pLannotate 1.2.2; 24 found; start..end, strand, type, name):
   1109..1324    -  CDS            GSLG1_CAEEL (fragment): Experimental evidence at protein level: Swiss-Prot protein existence level 1. From Caenorhabditis elegans.
   1338..1371    +  protein_bind   loxN: Cre-mediated recombination occurs in the 8-bp core sequence (GTATACCT). loxN sites are compatible with each other, but incompatible with loxP or lox2272 sites. Cre recombinase
   1742..1888    +  CDS            sqt-1 (fragment): SQT1_CAEEL - Also known as rol-5. Protein inferred from homology: Swiss-Prot protein existence level 3. Nematode cuticles are composed largely of collagen-like proteins. The cuticle functions both as an exoskeleton and as a barrier to protect the worm from its environment. This is a collagen critical for organismal morphogenesis. Mutations in sqt-1 can lengthen, shorten, or helically twist the entire animal. From Caenorhabditis elegans.
   1921..2760    +  CDS            sqt-1 (fragment): SQT1_CAEEL - Also known as rol-5. Protein inferred from homology: Swiss-Prot protein existence level 3. Nematode cuticles are composed largely of collagen-like proteins. The cuticle functions both as an exoskeleton and as a barrier to protect the worm from its environment. This is a collagen critical for organismal morphogenesis. Mutations in sqt-1 can lengthen, shorten, or helically twist the entire animal. From Caenorhabditis elegans.
   2804..3127    -  terminator     tbb-2 terminator: tbb-2; transcription terminator for the C. elegans tubulin beta-2 gene
   3136..4266    -  CDS            cre: RECR_BPP1 - Experimental evidence at protein level: Swiss-Prot protein existence level 1. Catalyzes site-specific recombination between two 34-base- pair LOXP sites. Its role is to maintain the phage genome as a monomeric unit-copy plasmid in the lysogenic state. From Escherichia phage P1 (Bacteriophage P1).
   4615..4665    +  CDS            hsp-16.1 (fragment): HSP11_CAEEL - Also known as hsp16-1b. Experimental evidence at transcript level: Swiss-Prot protein existence level 2. From Caenorhabditis elegans.
   5046..5066    +  protein_bind   attB1: mutant version of attB; core recombination site for the Gateway® BP reaction BP Clonase™
   5072..6097    +  CDS            HygR: aminoglycoside phosphotransferase from E. coli; aph(4)-Ia; confers resistance to hygromycin
   6101..6121    -  protein_bind   attB2: mutant version of attB; core recombination site for the Gateway® BP reaction BP Clonase™
   6475..6508    +  protein_bind   loxN: Cre-mediated recombination occurs in the 8-bp core sequence (GTATACCT). loxN sites are compatible with each other, but incompatible with loxP or lox2272 sites. Cre recombinase
   6877..6895    -  CDS            lacZα (fragment): LacZα fragment of β-galactosidase; lacZ fragment
   6992..7150    +  CDS            ccdA (fragment): CCDA_ECO57 - Also known as H, letA. Experimental evidence at protein level: Swiss-Prot protein existence level 1. Antitoxin component of a type II toxin-antitoxin (TA) system which inhibits the post-segregational killing (PSK) of plasmid-free cells, also referred to as a plasmid addiction system. Binds to and blocks the activity of CcdB; will also remove bound CcdB protein from the CcdB-GyrA complex by forming a CcdA-CcdB complex, a process termed rejuvenation. Functions as a transcriptional corepressor for the ccdAB operon, repression also requires CcdB (By similarity). From Escherichia coli
   7155..7460    +  CDS            ccdB: CcdB, a bacterial toxin that poisons DNA gyrase; ccdB; Plasmids containing the ccdB gene cannot be propagated in standard E. coli strains.
   7504..8352    +  CDS            mNeptune: mNeptune is a basic (constitutively fluorescent) far red fluorescent protein published in 2009, derived from Entacmaea quadricolor. It is reported to be a rapidly-maturing monomer with moderate acid sensitivity.
   8389..9231    +  CDS            TagRFP675: TagRFP675 is a basic (constitutively fluorescent) red fluorescent protein published in 2013, derived from Entacmaea quadricolor. It is reported to be a rapidly-maturing monomer with moderate acid sensitivity.
   9332..9490    +  CDS            ccdA (fragment): CCDA_ECO57 - Also known as H, letA. Experimental evidence at protein level: Swiss-Prot protein existence level 1. Antitoxin component of a type II toxin-antitoxin (TA) system which inhibits the post-segregational killing (PSK) of plasmid-free cells, also referred to as a plasmid addiction system. Binds to and blocks the activity of CcdB; will also remove bound CcdB protein from the CcdB-GyrA complex by forming a CcdA-CcdB complex, a process termed rejuvenation. Functions as a transcriptional corepressor for the ccdAB operon, repression also requires CcdB (By similarity). From Escherichia coli
   9495..9800    +  CDS            ccdB: CcdB, a bacterial toxin that poisons DNA gyrase; ccdB; Plasmids containing the ccdB gene cannot be propagated in standard E. coli strains.
  10796..10931   +  CDS            lacZα (fragment): LacZα fragment of β-galactosidase; lacZ fragment
  10937..11036   -  misc_feature   bom (fragment): basis of mobility region from pBR322
  11138..11173   -  CDS            rop (fragment): Rop protein, which maintains plasmids at low copy number; rop
  11268..11372   +  promoter       AmpR promoter: bla
  11373..12233   +  CDS            AmpR: β-lactamase; bla; confers resistance to ampicillin, carbenicillin, and related antibiotics
  12404..12992   +  rep_origin     ori: high-copy-number ColE1/pMB1/pBR322/pUC origin of replication
