>Addgene plasmid #106360 | pNP154 | addgene full sequence | sequence record 214945 | Addgene NGS Result
GGTTCCCTCCATGTAGAGCTTCATATGCATGTTTTCTTTAATGAGCTCGGAGACCATCGATTCGACCTGC
AGACTGGCTGTGTATAAGGGAGCCTGACATTTATATTCCCCAGAACATCAGGTTAATGGCGTTTTTGATG
TCATTTTCGCGGTGGCTGAGATCAGCCACTTCTTCCCCGATAACGGAGACCGGCACACTGGCCATATCGG
TGGTCATCATGCGCCAGTTTCATCCCCGATATGCACCACCGGGTAAAGTTCACGGGGGACTTTATCTGAC
AGCAGACGTGCACTGGCCAGGGGGATCACCATCCGTCGCCCGGGCGTGTCAATAATATCACTCTGTACAT
CCACAAACAGACGATAACGGCTCTCTCTTTTATAGGTGTAAACCTTAAACTGCATTTCACCAGCCCCTGT
TCTCGTCGGCAAAAGAGCCGTTCATTTCAATAAACCGGGCGACCTCAGCCATCCCTTCCTGATTTTCCGC
TTTCCAGCGTTCGGCACGCAGACGACGGGCTTCATTCTGCATGGTTGTGCTTACCGAACCGGAGATATTG
ACATCATATATGCCTTGAGCAACTGATAGCTGTCGCTGTCAACTGTCACTGTAATACGCTGCTTCATAGC
ATACCTCTTTTTGACATACTTCGGGTAGCGGCCGCACTGGCCGTCGTTTTACAGGATGATCGACGCCAAC
GTCGTTGAATTTTCAAATTTTAAATACTGAATATTTGTTTTTTTTCCTATTATTTATTTATTCTCTTTGT
GTTTTTTTTCTTGCTTTCTAAAAAATTAATTCAATCCAAATCTAAACATTTTTTTTTCTCTTTCCGTCTC
CCAATTCGTATTCCGCTCCTCTCATCTGAACACAATGTGCAAGTTTATTTATCTTCTCGCTTTCATTTCA
TTAGGACGTGGGGGGAATTGGTGGAAGGGGGAAACACACAAAAGGATGATGGAAATGAAATAAGGACACA
CAATATGCAACAACATTCAATTCAGAAATATGGAGGAAGGTTTAAAAGAAAACATAAAAATATATACTAG
TATAACTTCGTATAAGGTATACTATACGAAGTTATTAAAAATTGCGGTCATAAACTGAAACGTAACATAT
GATAAGGTATTTTGTGTGCGGTTTTTTCTATGATGTTTCAAAAAAATTTATCAGAAGTAAAAAACATAAG
AAGTGTACACAGAACATTGTGTAGATTTTGGGATAGAATTATTATTAATGGGGGGAGGGAGCACAATTTT
TTTCGACTTTTTATTACGAATTAATTCTATTTTTGAATCTACACAATTTCATTGTTAGAGGTGACTTAAA
AGAAGCTAAAAAACAAAGAAATTAAGAGAAGTTTTTTGATAATAACAAAAATAGGGGGTGGGAGCACAGG
GAGAAAGAGCATGTAGGGATGTTGAAGAGTAATTGGACCCACTTTGTACAAGAAAGCTGGGTCTATTCCT
TTGCCCTCGGACGAGTGCTGGGGCGTCGGTTTCCACTATCGGCGAGTACTTCTACACAGCCATCGGTCCA
GACGGCCGCGCTTCTGCGGGCGATTTGTGTACGCCCGACAGTCCCGGCTCCGGATCGGACGATTGCGTCG
CATCGACCCTGCGCCCAAGCTGCATCATCGAAATTGCCGTCAACCAAGCTCTGATAGAGTTGGTCAAGAC
CAATGCGGAGCATATACGCCCGGAGCCGCGGCGATCCTGCAAGCTCCGGATGCCTCCGCTCGAAGTAGCG
CGTCTGCTGCTCCATACAAGCCAACCACGGCCTCCAGAAGAAGATGTTGGCGACCTCGTATTGGGAATCC
CCGAACATCGCCTCGCTCCAGTCAATGACCGCTGTTATGCGGCCATTGTCCGTCAGGACATTGTTGGAGC
CGAAATCCGCGTGCACGAGGTGCCGGACTTCGGGGCAGTCCTCGGCCCAAAGCATCAGCTCATCGAGAGC
CTGCGCGACGGACGCACTGACGGTGTCGTCCATCACAGTTTGCCAGTGATACACATGGGGATCAGCAATC
GCGCATATGAAATCACGCCATGTAGTGTATTGACCGATTCCTTGCGGTCCGAATGGGCCGAACCCGCTCG
TCTGGCTAAGATCGGCCGCAGCGATCGCATCCATGGCCTCCGCGACCGGCTGCAGAACAGCGGGCAGTTC
GGTTTCAGGCAGGTCTTGCAACGTGACACCCTGTGCACGGCGGGAGATGCAATAGGTCAGGCTCTCGCTG
AATTCCCCAATGTCAAGCACTTCCGGAATCGGGAGCGCGGCCGATGCAAAGTGCCGATAAACATAACGAT
CTTTGTAGAAACCATCGGCGCAGCTATTTACCCGCAGGACATATCCACGCCCTCCTACATCGAAGCTGAA
AGCACGAGATTCTTCGCCCTCCGAGAGCTGCATCAGGTCGGAGACGCTGTCGAACTTTTCGATCAGAAAC
TTCTCGACAGACGTCGCGGTGAGTTCAGGCTTTTTCATGGAGCCTGCTTTTTTGTACAAACTTGCGGCAC
CGCCTGACATATTACCTTAAAATTCAAAAATTAATTTCAGATCAGTCATAACCAAGAAAACAAAATAAAC
GTTAGGACAGAAAATTCAAATTAATTAAAAATTATGCTGAATAAGAAAATTACATGCAAAGCCTTATTTT
CCTCATAGAAACAGTTGAATAACATATTTTTTAATTGAAAACATAGCAAAATTCGTGGTAAAATTTGTCA
AAACCTTGGAAAAAATCGAAAAAAGAACATTTCCCGATGCATTTTCCTATTTCTCGTTGCCGACAACGTA
TAAACGTTGAATACTCAGTCAACGAATTTGGCTGCTGGCTTGGACTCTCGCACGGAAGAGACGCGTGTGT
AGATTTACGACGAAAGCAAAAATGATCACCAAAAACGGAACGTTGAGCTGGACGGAAATAGTGGTAAAGT
GACATGATTATAGTTTGAAGATTTCTAATTTCACAATTAGAGCAAATGTTGTTCGGTATTTATTTTCAAC
GGTATTTATACTATTTTCCACCTTTTTCTAGAACATTCGAGCTGCTTGTTGCAAAAGGAGGGCGACTCAC
ATTCGGTACATGGAAAAGTAGTGTACACAATAAAGAGACCCAGATACATTTTCCGTCTGCGTCTCTTTGC
ACCCACCGGGAGTATTTTCAAACGAATGCATCTAGGACCTTCTAGAACATTCTGTAAGGCTGCAGAATGC
GGGTATATAAGGAAAGCGGGCTCAGAGGAAGCCAACACGCTTTGTTCTAGTGCATCTAAAAAACTTCGAA
AATATGTCAAATCTTCTCACTGTTCATCAAAATCTTCCAGCACTTCCAGTTGACGCGACAAGTGATGAAG
TTCGCAAGAACCTCATGGATATGTTCCGTGACAGACAAGCCTTCTCCGAGCACACCTGGAAGATGCTTCT
CTCAGTGTGCCGTTCTTGGGCTGCCTGGTGCAAGCTTAACAACCGCAAGTGGTTCCCAGCCGAGCCAGAA
GACGTTCGTGACTACTTGCTCTACCTCCAAGCTCGTGGATTGGCGGTGAAGACGATCCAACAACATCTCG
GACAGCTCAATATGCTCCATCGCCGATCTGGACTTCCACGCCCATCAGATTCTAATGCCGTATCTCTCGT
AATGAGACGTATCCGCAAGGAAAATGTTGATGCTGGAGAGAGAGCCAAGCAAGCCCTCGCCTTCGAAAGG
TAAGTTTAAATATTAATGTATTCAATCCTAAGACTTGACGAAATTTTCAGAACCGACTTCGATCAGGTCC
GTTCTCTTATGGAAAATTCCGATCGTTGCCAGGACATCCGAAACCTCGCCTTCCTCGGAATTGCTTACAA
CACACTTCTCCGTATCGCCGAAATTGCCCGCATTCGCGTCAAGGATATTAGTCGCACAGACGGAGGAAGA
ATGCTCATCCACATCGGACGTACAAAAACGCTGGTCTCGACTGCCGGAGTCGAAAAAGCGCTCTCCCTTG
GAGTTACCAAGCTCGTTGAGCGCTGGATTTCGGTTTCCGGAGTCGCCGATGATCCAAACAACTACCTGTT
CTGTCGTGTTCGCAAGAACGGAGTTGCTGCCCCGAGTGCAACATCACAACTCTCGACTCGAGCTCTTGAA
GGTAAGTTTAAACAACATATTAGCTAAGAATAAGCTGAAAATAAATTTTCAGGAATCTTCGAAGCTACCC
ACCGTCTCATCTACGGAGCCAAGGATGATTCCGGACAACGTTACTTGGCTTGGTCTGGACATTCCGCCCG
TGTCGGAGCTGCCCGTGACATGGCTCGCGCTGGAGTTTCCATCCCAGAGATTATGCAAGCCGGAGGTTGG
ACCAACGTCAACATTGTGATGAACTATATTAGAAACTTGGATTCTGAAACTGGCGCCATGGTTCGTCTTC
TCGAAGACGGTGATTAAGATAAATGCAAAATCCTTTCAAGCATTCCCTTCTTCTCTATCACTATTCTTTC
TTTTTGTCAAAAAATTCTCTCGCTAATTTATTTGCTTTTTTAATGTTATTATTTTATGACTTTTTATAGT
CACTGAAAAGTTTGCATCTGAGTGAAGTGAATGCTATCAAAATGTGATTCTGTCTGATGTACTTTCACAA
TCTCTCTTCAATTCCATTTTGAAGTGCTTTAAACCCGAAAGGTTGAGAAAAATGCGAGCGCTCAAATATT
TGTATTGTGTTCGTTGAGTGACCCAACAAAAAGAGGAAACTTTATTGTGCCGCCAAGAAAAAAGTCTCAC
TGAATCTCAAATATTTTATTAGAAAACACCAACAATTTAGATATTTCTGTATCCACGGTTGGCGTTGACA
GCCTCTGATGGTGGAGACTTGTCTGGGCACTGGCAGTACTCGGCATCCTTTCCTGGTCTTCCGTCTGGTC
CAGTCTCTCCCTGGGTTCCGTCTGGTCCTTGACGTCCTTGCTTTCCAGATGGTCCTTCTGGTCCAACGGT
TCCTGGCTCTCCTGGTGGTCCGTGAAGACCGTTCTGTCCAGCTGGTCCTGTTGGTCCTTGATCTCCTCTT
GGTCCCTTTGGTCCTGGTCTTCCGATTGGATGCTCGGCGTCGCGTCCCTTCTCTCCTGGTGGTCCTGGCT
CTCCGATCTTTCCGATTTGACCGGATGATCCTTGCTCTCCTGGATGTCCTGGTTGTCCATCTCTTCCTGG
GTTTCCATTTTGTCCTCTTGGTCCTGGAAGTCCACGTGGTCCTGGTCTTCCAAGAGCTCCTGGTGGTCCA
ACTGGTCCTTGTGGGCAAGTGAAGCATCCGACAGACTCGCGTTGTGGAGCGATATCATCAGCTCCAACTC
CTGGAACACCGTCAAGTCCTGGAACTCCGTCGAGTCCTGGAACTCCTGGAACTCCCTTTGGTCCGGATGG
TCCAGCTGGGCACTTGTTATCAGCATTGCAGTTGCAGGTTGGTCCATTTCCATTGGCTCCATTTGGAGTC
TTTGGCTGGTTGAAGACTGGTGGAACTGCTGGTGGTTGACCTGGTGGAGCAGATGGGGATCCATCAGCAT
GTGGAGTTGGGGTAGCGTTGGTCTCTTCATATTGACAACGGACACGCTTGCTAGATCTTCCGATGACAAC
TATGTCCTTCCACAATCCATTGGTAGATTGCTAGAAAATTAAAAATTATTTAAAATTCAAAATATAATTT
AACTCACTCTGAACACATTCATCTCGGTATCAAGCTTCTCTCTGAATCCATCAACCTCCGAGTAGATGGT
TGACATGGTCATGAAGCATACCATAAGAGTGGCGACAGTGACCGAAGCCGTCACATAACACGCAAGTTTT
ACAGACATCTCTGAAATTATCAAATTTAGGATTTCAAAATAATTCGGCCAAAGAAATGTAACTCACCTAG
TCTTCGAGAAGCAGAGACTTGTCGATTTCCTACCGGATTCGTCTCCTTTTATTAGGAAATCTTTCCGCAA
GTTTTCAAGTTTTTTTTGTTTTTTTTTTACATTACCGACGAGACAGTGTGCGAGACGCAGAGACGATAAA
AGACTGGATAAGAACGGGAGATAAGGAGTACGGATGTAGGTGAGGAATGTGGCCGAAAGGACAGATGGGC
TTTATTCGGGAAGATTGGTTGGGAAATGAACCAGAGAAGAATGACTGAATAAAGTTGTTGAAACTTGGTG
AGAATGGAAGATAGACAATCGAGGGCAGATAACTTCGTATAAGGTATACTATACGAAGTTATACGAAGTG
AGTTTGCTACCATCATGGAATCAGGAGGACATTTCGACAATGTCATATAATGTTTGAAAAATGATTTTAA
CAAGGGTCTCATTCGAGATAAGCAATGCTCTGAGCAAGTGGCTCGTCGTCTTCAAGAATCTCTTGTTGAT
ATTCATTTGGATCCTGTTTTGCACGAAGCATGTGCCATGGATATTCAGAGTTTTTGCAAAAAAGTTCCGC
CAGGTCAAACAATCTTTTTAATTTTTATATGATACTTCGGGTGTATTTTTCTTCTTTTTCCTGTTCATTT
TCGCTTTTTTCTCACTTTTTTGTAACAAAATCTCTCACTTTTCTGTAAGTCTTAACAAAAGTTCAATTGG
CTCGATCAAGTAAAATTTCGGCCGTATGAACGTTTTCAAAGGTTTTCATTTTTTTTTAAGTTCATTCACA
ATATCATGAATCTCTCGTCCTTTGGTTTCCGGTAAGTAGCGAAATAATATAAGCATACTTATAAATGAAG
GAATTGAATATAGAATAAGGAAAGCATAACTACCAATAACGGAATATAGAGGTAATACTGTAAATGTACT
GATAACCACCATTACAGTATTCATTGAATATGCCACAGATTGAGCAATACTACGATGTTTTTGAGGTACC
AGTTCAGAGGATATAAACCACGAAATTGGACCAACTCCAGTTCTGAAATTTCATTATTCGATTAAATCAA
AATATATTTGAAAAACCTCACCCATAAGTATAACCGTAGATGATCAATGCAACTAGGCATCCGTATTTCA
TCGGGTCAATCAGAATACGTATTTTTGCGAAGAATACGAATGCAATTAGAGCTAAATTATTGAGAAATGT
GAAGAGAAGGAGAAGCTTGCGTCGACCAACTCTGTAAACTTATTCATACAATTTTGTCTTCAAATTTTGA
ACGTTTAAAACTATCTTATTCAATGAGTTAGCGGGTTTTTATAGTGAGTTAGTTCACGATTATCTAATAA
AACTATGTCCAAACATCCTAACTGCGACCGTATTCTCACTAACTCGTCTTAAAAACGTTGAGATTATTTT
AAACCCTTCTTCAGTACAACTACAGTACTGATGCACAAATACAATAATAATAATACATTCAGACATACTC
TGAACAATGTAACTTGTTTTTGTTATACTGTGGTAACATTTATTGAAATGAAATATAACCTTACTTTTCA
ATCACAATTCCACCAGTAATTGTTCCAGAAACATAAGCTAAACCCATTGCAGTTGTACTCCATTCAGCAA
TTTCTGACTCAACATTTGCATTTTCTAGAAAGAAAGTAGAGGATAAAAGAAGAGCCCATAATCCGACAGG
GCCCTGTGAAATTGTTATCCGCTGGTATCAGCTCACTCAAAGGCGGTAATACGGTTATCCACAGAATCAG
GGGATAACGCAGGAAAGAACATGTGAGCAAAAGGCCAGCAAAAGACCAGGAACCGTAAAAAGGCCGCGTT
GCTGGCGTTTTTCCATAGGCTCCGCCCCCCTGACGAGCATCACAAAAATCGACGCTCAAGTCAGAGGTGG
CGAAACCCGACAGGACTATAAAGATACCAGGCGTTTCCCCCTGGAAGCTCCCTCGTGCGCTCTCCTGTTC
CGACCCTGCCGCTTACCGGATACCTGTCCGCCTTTCTCCCTTCGGGAAGCGTGGCGCTTTCTCATAGCTC
ACGCTGTAGGTATCTCAGTTCGGTGTAGGTCGTTCGCTCCAAGCTGGGCTGTGTGCACGAACCCCCCGTT
CAGCCCGACCGCTGCGCCTTATCCGGTAACTATCGTCTTGAGTCCAACCCGGTAAGACACGACTTATCGC
CACTGGCAGCAGCCACTGGTAACAGGATTAGCAGAGCGAGGTATGTAGGCGGTGCTACAGAGTTCTTGAA
GTGGTGGCCTAACTACGGCTACACTAGAAGAACAGTATTTGGTATCTGCGCTCTGCTGAAGCCAGTTACC
TTCGGAAAAAGAGTTGGTAGCTCTTGATCCGGCAAACAAACCACCGCTGGTAGCGGTGGTTTTTTTGTTT
GCAAGCAGCAGATTACGCGCAGAAAAAAAGGATCTCAAGAAGATCCTTTGATCTTTTCTACGGGGTCTGA
CGCTCAGTGGAACGAAAACTCACGTTAAGGGATTTTGGTCATGAGATTATCAAAAAGGATCTTCACCTAG
ATCCTTTTAAATTAAAAATGAAGTTTTAAATCAATCTAAAGTATATATGAGTAAACTTGGTCTGACAGTT
ACCAATGCTTAATCAGTGAGGCACCTATCTCAGCGATCTGTCTATTTCGTTCATCCATAGTTGCCTGACT
CCCCGTCGTGTAGATAACTACGATACGGGAGGGCTTACCATCTGACCCCAGTGCTGCAATGATACCGCGA
GACCCACGCTCACCGGCTCCAGATTTATCAGCAATAAACCAGCCAGCCGGAAGGGCCGAGCGCAGAAGTG
GTCCTGCAACTTTATCCGCCTCCATCCAGTCTATTAATTGTTGCCGGGAAGCTAGAGTAAGTAGTTCGCC
AGTTAATAGTTTGCGCAACGTTGTTGCCATTGCTACAGGCATCGTGGTGTCACGCTCGTCGTTTGGTATG
GCTTCATTCAGCTCCGGTTCCCAACGATCAAGGCGAGTTACATGATCCCCCATGTTGTGCAAAAAAGCGG
TTAGCTCCTTCGGTCCTCCGATCGTTGTCAGAAGTAAGTTGGCCGCAGTGTTATCACTCATGGTTATGGC
AGCACTGCATAATTCTCTTACTGTCATGCCATCCGTAAGATGCTTTTCTGTGACTGGTGAGTACTCAACC
AAGTCATTCTGAGAATAGTGTATGCGGCGACCGAGTTGCTCTTGCCCGGCGTCAATACGGGATAATACCG
CGCCACATAGCAGAACTTTAAAAGTGCTCATCATTGGAAAACGTTCTTCGGGGCGAAAACTCTCAAGGAT
CTTACCGCTGTTGAGATCCAGTTCGATGTAACCCACTCGTGCACCCAACTGATCTTCAGCATCTTTTACT
TTCACCAGCGTTTCTGGGTGAGCAAAAACAGGAAGGCAAAATGCCGCAAAAAAGGGAATAAGGGCGACAC
GGAAATGTTGAATACTCATACTCTTCCTTTTTCAATATTATTGAAGCATTTATCAGGGTTATTGTCTCAT
GAGCGGATACATATTTGAATGTATTTAGAAAAATAAACAAATAGGGGTTCCGCGCACATTTCCCCGAAAA
GTGCCACCTGACGTCTAAGAAACCATTATTATCATGACATTAACCTATAAAAATAGGCGTATCACGAGGC
CCTTTCGTCTCGCGCGTTTCGGTGATGACGGTGAAAACCTCTGACACATGCAGCTCCCGGAGACGGTCAC
AGCTTGTCTGTAAGCGGATGCCGGGAGCAGACAAGCCCGTCAGGGCGCGTCAGCGGGTGTTGGCGGGTGT
CGGGGCTGGCTTAACTATGCGGCATCAGAGCAGATTGCACTGAGAGTGCACCATATGCGGTGTGAAATAC
CGCACAGATGCGTAAGGAGAAAATACCGCATCAGGCGCCATTCGCCATTCAGGCTGCGCAACTGTTGGGA
AGGGCGATCGGTGCGGGCCTCTTCGCTATTACGCCAGCTGGCGAAAGGGGGATGTGCTGCAAGGCGATTA
AGTTGGGTAACGCCAGGGTTTTCCCAGTCACGACGTCACGTGGAAGAAGTGGAGGCCTTGTTGTCGATCT
ACAAAATTGTATGGTTGTTTGAGATTTTCCTTGAAACGCTCTCAATCTTGGATATGATATAAATTCTGGA
TAAGATATGATGGATATGATCTATGTTTGATAGAGTGCATTTGAAAGGATAACGGCCCTGCAGACATTTT
TGAAAAAATAACAAACATTTAATTTTCTCACTCGTTTAGGCTATTCCCCTATTTTTGATATTCCTTCGCA
CATATGAAAACTACTTTTTTTCGAAACTGTTAACTCCAGAATTTATAAATCTATAGCCCTTACTTGATTA
TTTATTATCATGGTTACTCACCTCATGTCTCTTTCTCTTTTCAAGAAGTCTTCGTTCATATCTGTTGTCT
CTTTCCTCCTTTTGAATCTCTGCTTTGCTCTTCGCCATTGTTTCCTGAAAATAATGTAACTTGAATTGTG
TAATATACTTTTTTAATTTGAATTTGGCTTGTAACGCGGAATCACTACGTGCGGGATCATTTCTTACTAG
AAAACCCAGAAAATGCCATATTTCACTTATCTCGGGGTCATTTCTAATTAGAAAAGCTACAAAAACCATT
TCTAATTACGGTGACTTTAGAACTGGTCGAAATAGCTAATTAGAAATGGGTTTTTGCTAATTAGAGGTGA
CTCTATGTTATCTGAGTAAGCCTCGTTTGTATGTAAACTCACAGTACTAATAAATGCAAGACACCCGGGT
TTGTCTAGATATGAAATAATTGAAATATCAATTCTGACAGACAATAATGGTAATCTTGATAAGGAGTTCC
ACGCCCAGGAGAACACGTTAGTTTTCTTGTTTTTGATTGCGTGCGTTATTTTGGAGAAAAACTCGATTTT
TTACAAAATAATTTTTTGAAAGGAACACTGTTCAATAAGTTTTGTCTTTTTTCTCAGTTGTGATACGGCA
TCGCGCATCGATTCGACCTGCAGACTGGCTGTGTATAAGGGAGCCTGACATTTATATTCCCCAGAACATC
AGGTTAATGGCGTTTTTGATGTCATTTTCGCGGTGGCTGAGATCAGCCACTTCTTCCCCGATAACGGAGA
CCGGCACACTGGCCATATCGGTGGTCATCATGCGCCAGCTTTCATCCCCGATATGCACCACCGGGTAAAG
TTCACGGGGGACTTTATCTGACAGCAGACGTGCACTGGCCAGGGGGATCACCATCCGTCGCCCGGGCGTG
TCAATAATATCACTCTGTACATCCACAAACAGACGATAACGGCTCTCTCTTTTATAGGTGTAAACCTTAA
ACTGCATTTCACCAGCCCCTGTTCTCGTCGGCAAAAGAGCCGTTCATTTCAATAAACCGGGCGACCTCAG
CCATCCCTTCCTGATTTTCCGCTTTCCAGCGTTCGGCACGCAGACGACGGGCTTCATTCTGCATGGTTGT
GCTTACCGAACCGGAGATATTGACATCATATATGCCTTGAGCAACTGATAGCTGTCGCTGTCAACTGTCA
CTGTAATACGCTGCTTCATAGCATACCTCTTTTTGACATACTTCGGGTAGCGGCCGCGGCACGGTGTCCG
AGCTTGGATGGGAGATCACAATATCGAGCAACGGCAACTTCATGTTGTTCAACGTACGTTTCCTTATCGG
CCTCTTTAATGCGCTCAAGACGACGGTCAACATAGTAAACTCCTGGCATTTTGAGATTCTTGGCTGGCTT
CTGAAAATTTGTATTATTATATAAGCTATTAAAAATTGATTTTAAACTTACCTTCGACCGGTAGGTGGTT
TTTAAATTGCAGATCAAGTGTCCTCCTCCGACGAGTTTGAGAGCCATATCAGCGCGGCCCTCGAGACCTC
CATCTGCTGGGTAAAGGGTCTCGGTGGAAGCCTCCCAGCCCAAAGTCTTCTTCTGCATAACTGGTCCATT
TGATGGGAAATTGACTCCTCTGATCTTGACGTTGTAGATCAGACATCCATCTGAAAATTTATTATATTTA
GACGAACATTGCTATAATCTTTTAAACTTACCTTGGAGGGATGTGTCTTGGGTGGCGGTAAGAACTCCTC
CATCCTCGTAAGTGGTAACTCTCTCCCATGTGAATCCTTCTGGGAAAGATTGCTTGAAGAAATCCGGGAT
CCCTTGTGTGTGATTAATGAAAGTCTTGCTTCCATACATGAACGAAGTGGCAAGAATGTCGAACGCGAAT
GGAAGTGGTCCTGAAAATTTATATTCGTATCAAGTTATGAACACGTATTTTTTAAACTTACCTCCCTCAA
CAGCCTTGATTCTCATGGTCTGAGTTCCCTCGTATGGTTTTCCTTCTCCTTCTGAAGTACATTTGAAATG
ATGATTGTTGACGGTTCCTTCCATGTAGAGTTTCATGTGCATATTCTCCTTGATCAACTCGGAAACCATG
GATCCTCCTCCTCCAGATCCTCCTCCACCACGGTGTCCGAGCTTGGATGGGAGGTCGCAGTAACGGGCGA
CGGCGACCTCGTGTTGCTCGACGTAGGTCTCCTTGTCGGCCTCCTTGATACGCTCAAGACGACGGTCGAC
GTAGTAGACTCCTGGCATCTTGAGGTTCTTGGCTGGCTTCTTGGAACGGTAGGTGGTCTGAAAATTTAAA
TCAGATTAGTTAGTTAGTAAAATCATGTTTAAACTTACCTTGAGGTTGCAGATGAGGTGTCCTCCTCCGA
CGAGCTTGAGGGCCATGTCGGCACGTCCCTCAAGTCCTCCGTCGGCTGGGTAGAGGGTCTCGGTGGAGGC
CTCCCATCCGAGGGTCTTCTTTTGCATGACTGGTCCGTTGGATGGGAAGTTGACTCCACGGATCTGAAAA
TTTAAATATGTATGGTTAGTTAGTACCGAACTGTTTAAACTTACCTTGACGTTGTAGATGAGGCATCCGT
CTTGGAGGGAGGTGTCTTGGGTGGCGGTGAGGACTCCTCCGTCCTCGTAGGTGGTGACACGCTCCCAGGT
GAATCCCTCTGGGAAGGATTGCTTGAAGAAGTCTGGGATTCCTTGGGTGTGGTTGATGAAGGTCTGAAAA
TTTAAATAATCAGGGTTAGTTAGTATATATATGTTTAAACTTACCTTGGATCCGTACATGAAGGAGGTGG
CGAGGATGTCGAAGGCGAATGGGAGTGGTCCTCCCTCGACGGCCTTGATACGCATGGTTTGGGTTCCCTC
GTATGGCTTTCCCTCTCCCTCGGAGGTGCACTTGAAGTGGTGGTTGTTGAC
Features (pLannotate 1.2.2; 24 found; start..end, strand, type, name):
    101..405     -  CDS            ccdB: CcdB, a bacterial toxin that poisons DNA gyrase; ccdB; Plasmids containing the ccdB gene cannot be propagated in standard E. coli strains.
    410..568     -  CDS            ccdA (fragment): CCDA_ECO57 - Also known as H, letA. Experimental evidence at protein level: Swiss-Prot protein existence level 1. Antitoxin component of a type II toxin-antitoxin (TA) system which inhibits the post-segregational killing (PSK) of plasmid-free cells, also referred to as a plasmid addiction system. Binds to and blocks the activity of CcdB; will also remove bound CcdB protein from the CcdB-GyrA complex by forming a CcdA-CcdB complex, a process termed rejuvenation. Functions as a transcriptional corepressor for the ccdAB operon, repression also requires CcdB (By similarity). From Escherichia coli
    665..683     +  CDS            lacZα (fragment): LacZα fragment of β-galactosidase; lacZ fragment
   1052..1085    -  protein_bind   loxN: Cre-mediated recombination occurs in the 8-bp core sequence (GTATACCT). loxN sites are compatible with each other, but incompatible with loxP or lox2272 sites. Cre recombinase
   1439..1459    +  protein_bind   attB2: mutant version of attB; core recombination site for the Gateway® BP reaction BP Clonase™
   1463..2488    -  CDS            HygR: aminoglycoside phosphotransferase from E. coli; aph(4)-Ia; confers resistance to hygromycin
   2494..2514    -  protein_bind   attB1: mutant version of attB; core recombination site for the Gateway® BP reaction BP Clonase™
   2895..2945    -  CDS            hsp-16.1 (fragment): HSP11_CAEEL - Also known as hsp16-1b. Experimental evidence at transcript level: Swiss-Prot protein existence level 2. From Caenorhabditis elegans.
   3294..4424    +  CDS            cre: RECR_BPP1 - Experimental evidence at protein level: Swiss-Prot protein existence level 1. Catalyzes site-specific recombination between two 34-base- pair LOXP sites. Its role is to maintain the phage genome as a monomeric unit-copy plasmid in the lysogenic state. From Escherichia phage P1 (Bacteriophage P1).
   4433..4756    +  terminator     tbb-2 terminator: tbb-2; transcription terminator for the C. elegans tubulin beta-2 gene
   4800..5639    -  CDS            sqt-1 (fragment): SQT1_CAEEL - Also known as rol-5. Protein inferred from homology: Swiss-Prot protein existence level 3. Nematode cuticles are composed largely of collagen-like proteins. The cuticle functions both as an exoskeleton and as a barrier to protect the worm from its environment. This is a collagen critical for organismal morphogenesis. Mutations in sqt-1 can lengthen, shorten, or helically twist the entire animal. From Caenorhabditis elegans.
   5672..5818    -  CDS            sqt-1 (fragment): SQT1_CAEEL - Also known as rol-5. Protein inferred from homology: Swiss-Prot protein existence level 3. Nematode cuticles are composed largely of collagen-like proteins. The cuticle functions both as an exoskeleton and as a barrier to protect the worm from its environment. This is a collagen critical for organismal morphogenesis. Mutations in sqt-1 can lengthen, shorten, or helically twist the entire animal. From Caenorhabditis elegans.
   6189..6222    -  protein_bind   loxN: Cre-mediated recombination occurs in the 8-bp core sequence (GTATACCT). loxN sites are compatible with each other, but incompatible with loxP or lox2272 sites. Cre recombinase
   6236..6451    +  CDS            GSLG1_CAEEL (fragment): Experimental evidence at protein level: Swiss-Prot protein existence level 1. From Caenorhabditis elegans.
   7710..8298    -  rep_origin     ori: high-copy-number ColE1/pMB1/pBR322/pUC origin of replication
   8469..9329    -  CDS            AmpR: β-lactamase; bla; confers resistance to ampicillin, carbenicillin, and related antibiotics
   9330..9434    -  promoter       AmpR promoter: bla
   9529..9564    +  CDS            rop (fragment): Rop protein, which maintains plasmids at low copy number; rop
   9666..9765    +  misc_feature   bom (fragment): basis of mobility region from pBR322
   9771..9906    -  CDS            lacZα (fragment): LacZα fragment of β-galactosidase; lacZ fragment
  10902..11207   -  CDS            ccdB: CcdB, a bacterial toxin that poisons DNA gyrase; ccdB; Plasmids containing the ccdB gene cannot be propagated in standard E. coli strains.
  11212..11370   -  CDS            ccdA (fragment): CCDA_ECO57 - Also known as H, letA. Experimental evidence at protein level: Swiss-Prot protein existence level 1. Antitoxin component of a type II toxin-antitoxin (TA) system which inhibits the post-segregational killing (PSK) of plasmid-free cells, also referred to as a plasmid addiction system. Binds to and blocks the activity of CcdB; will also remove bound CcdB protein from the CcdB-GyrA complex by forming a CcdA-CcdB complex, a process termed rejuvenation. Functions as a transcriptional corepressor for the ccdAB operon, repression also requires CcdB (By similarity). From Escherichia coli
  11471..12319   -  CDS            mNeptune: mNeptune is a basic (constitutively fluorescent) far red fluorescent protein published in 2009, derived from Entacmaea quadricolor. It is reported to be a rapidly-maturing monomer with moderate acid sensitivity.
  12350..57      -  CDS            mNeptune (across the origin): mNeptune is a basic (constitutively fluorescent) far red fluorescent protein published in 2009, derived from Entacmaea quadricolor. It is reported to be a rapidly-maturing monomer with moderate acid sensitivity.
