[The description below was written by a language model from this plasmid's Addgene catalogue record and pLannotate feature annotations shown in this document.]
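Description:
pNP154 is an empty worm-expression backbone of about 13.1 kb, derived from pAP066. It is designed for building transgenes that will be inserted as a single copy at the ttTi5605 site on chromosome II of C. elegans. In E. coli it replicates from a high-copy ColE1/pUC-type origin and is selected with ampicillin (AmpR under the bla promoter). Because it carries ccdB toxin cassettes, it must be kept in a ccdB-tolerant strain.

The depositor describes the layout as ttTi5605_SEC_ccdB_mKate2 x 2_ccdB. Two tandem far-red fluorescent protein coding sequences lie between two ccdB cassettes. The automated annotation labels these sequences mNeptune or TagRFP675, which are relatives from the same Entacmaea quadricolor lineage, whereas the depositor identifies them as mKate2. Replacing a ccdB cassette with a fragment of interest, presumably a promoter or coding sequence on either side of the reporter, gives counter-selection against uncut parental plasmid. The depositor notes mutations in the first ccdB that may impair it, but the second is intact, so selection should still work.

Next to this region is a self-excising selection cassette flanked by two sites annotated as loxN. It contains a hygromycin resistance gene for drug selection of worms, sqt-1 sequence that conventionally provides a visible roller phenotype, and Cre recombinase followed by the tbb-2 terminator. A nearby hsp-16.1 fragment suggests that Cre is heat-shock inducible, which would allow the markers to be removed after integrants are isolated. A C. elegans genomic fragment beside the cassette probably belongs to a homology arm, although the arms themselves are not annotated. No promoter driving the reporter is recorded. The two sequence records are essentially the same plasmid in opposite orientations.
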