Addgene plasmid #106360: pNP154
Purpose: (Empty Backbone) A vector backbone, including mKate, to be used to make constructs to be inserted as a single copy at a site on Chr II.
Depositing lab: Jonathan Ewbank. Depositing organization: INSERM U1104, Centre d'Immunologie Marseille Luminy (CIML). Publication: Microtubule plus-end dynamics link wound repair to the innate immune response. Taffoni C, Omi S, Huber C, Mailfert S, Fallet M, Rupprecht JF, Ewbank JJ, Pujol N. Elife. 2020 Jan 29;9. pii: 45047. doi: 10.7554/eLife.45047. PubMed 31995031.
Backbone
  Vector backbone: pAP066
  Vector type: Worm Expression
Growth in bacteria
  Bacterial resistance: Ampicillin, 50 μg/mL
  Growth temperature: 37°C
  Growth strain: ccdB Survival
  Copy number: Unknown
Gene/Insert
  Gene/Insert name: None
Terms and licenses: Academic/Nonprofit Terms; Industry Terms: Not Available to Industry
Depositor comments: Plasmid contains ttTi5605_SEC_ccdB_mkate2 x 2_ccdb . Insertion and selection = Chr II ttTi5605 +SEC The depositor notes that there are mutations in the first ccdB cassette (which may or may not render it non-functional); however, selection should still work since the second ccdB is intact.
How to cite: pNP154 was a gift from Jonathan Ewbank (Addgene plasmid # 106360 ; http://n2t.net/addgene:106360 ; RRID:Addgene_106360)
